Addgene plasmid #115653: pKEW106-MbCas12a-58069
Purpose: Expresses MbCas12a in bacteria from M. bovoculi strain 58069, under TetR control
Depositing lab: Jennifer Doudna. Depositing organization: University of California, Berkeley. Publication: Systematic discovery of natural CRISPR-Cas12a inhibitors. Watters KE, Fellmann C, Bai HB, Ren SM, Doudna JA. Science. 2018 Oct 12;362(6411):236-239. doi: 10.1126/science.aau5138. Epub 2018 Sep 6. PubMed 30190307.
Backbone
  Vector backbone: CmR/p15A
  Backbone manufacturer: N/A
  Backbone size w/o insert (bp): 2600
  Total vector size (bp): 6354
  Vector type: Bacterial Expression, CRISPR, Synthetic Biology
Growth in bacteria
  Bacterial resistance: Chloramphenicol, 25 μg/mL
  Growth temperature: 37°C
  Growth strain: DH5alpha
  Copy number: Low Copy
Gene/Insert
  Gene/Insert name: MbCas12a (alt name: MbCpf1)
  Species: Moraxella bovoculi
  Insert size (bp): 3756
  GenBank ID: WP_046700744.1
  Promoter: Ptet
  Cloning method: Gibson Cloning
  Sequencing primers: 5′ tacacctagcttctgggcgagtttacg; 3′ gtgagcgaggaagcggaatatatcc
Terms and licenses: Academic/Nonprofit Terms; Industry Terms: Not Available to Industry
How to cite: pKEW106-MbCas12a-58069 was a gift from Jennifer Doudna (Addgene plasmid # 115653 ; http://n2t.net/addgene:115653 ; RRID:Addgene_115653)
