[The description below was written by a language model from this plasmid's Addgene catalogue record and pLannotate feature annotations shown in this document.]
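Description:
pKEW106-MbCas12a-58069 is a 6,354 bp bacterial expression plasmid built on a chloramphenicol-resistance/p15A backbone. It replicates in E. coli from the p15A origin, which the catalogue lists as low copy and which is compatible with ColE1-type plasmids, so it can be maintained alongside a second vector. Selection relies on the cat gene (chloramphenicol acetyltransferase), driven by its native promoter and followed by the lambda t0 terminator. The annotation also flags a short fragment resembling the RSF origin next to p15A. This is probably a partial homology hit rather than a second functional origin.

The payload is the roughly 3.8 kb coding sequence for MbCas12a (also called MbCpf1), the RNA-guided type V CRISPR nuclease from Moraxella bovoculi strain 58069, inserted by Gibson assembly under the Ptet promoter. The plasmid carries its own Tn10 tetR gene, transcribed divergently from the overlapping tetR/tetA promoter region. TetR binds the tet operator and represses the promoter until a tetracycline-class inducer relieves the block, making nuclease expression inducible. The automated feature table does not annotate the Cas12a open reading frame itself. However, the unannotated stretch running from the tet promoter region across the sequence origin to the tandem rrnB T1 and T7Te terminators matches the expected position and size of the insert, with those terminators ending its transcription. No epitope tags and no guide RNA cassette are recorded, so a crRNA would presumably be supplied from another construct.

The associated work concerned the discovery of natural inhibitors of Cas12a, which is consistent with using this plasmid to provide controllable Cas12a activity in bacterial assays.
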