Features (pLannotate 1.2.2; 9 found; start..end, strand, type, name):
   3260..3331    +  terminator     rrnB T1 terminator: transcription terminator T1 from the E. coli rrnB gene
   3347..3374    +  terminator     T7Te terminator: phage T7 early transcription terminator
   3393..3448    -  rep_origin     RSF ori (fragment): Plasmids containing the RSF 1030 origin of replication can be propagated in E. coli cells that contain additional plasmids with compatible origins.
   3536..4081    -  rep_origin     p15A ori: Plasmids containing the medium-copy-number p15A origin of replication can be propagated in E. coli cells that contain a second plasmid with the ColE1 origin.
   4195..4289    -  terminator     lambda t0 terminator: transcription terminator from phage lambda
   4313..4969    -  CDS            cat: CAT_ECOLX - Experimental evidence at protein level: Swiss-Prot protein existence level 1. This enzyme is an effector of chloramphenicol resistance in bacteria. From Escherichia coli. This protein is used as a marker in many commonly used cloning vectors, such as pACYC184.
   4970..5072    -  promoter       cat promoter: promoter of the E. coli cat gene encoding chloramphenicol acetyltransferase
   5102..5725    -  CDS            TetR: tetracycline repressor TetR; tetR from transposon Tn10; TetR binds to the tetracycline operator tetO to inhibit transcription. This inhibition can be relieved by adding tetracycline or doxycycline.
   5744..5799    +  promoter       tetR/tetA promoters: tetR; overlapping promoters for bacterial tetR and tetA
>Addgene plasmid #115653 | pKEW106-MbCas12a-58069 | addgene full sequence | sequence record 224372 | Addgene NGS Result
GCAAAAACATGTACAGCGATGAGGATAAACACACCGCCATTGCCTATCGTCTGATACATGAAAACCTGCC
ACGTTTTATTGACAACCTACAAATACTGACAACCATCAAACAAAAGCACTCGGCGTTGTATGACCAGATT
ATAAATGAGCTGACTGCGAGTGGCTTGGATGTGTCGCTGGCAAGTCATCTGGACGGCTATCACAAGCTTT
TAACCCAAGAGGGTATCACGGCTTATAATAGGATAATAGGTGAAGTGAATGGTTATACGAATAAGCACAA
TCAAATTTGCCACAAATCCGAACGTATCGCCAAATTACGCCCCCTACACAAACAAATCCTAAGCGACGGC
ATGGGTGTGTCATTTTTGCCAAGCAAATTTGCTGATGATAGCGAGATGTGTCAAGCGGTCAATGAATTTT
ACCGCCATTATGCCGATGTTTTTGCCAAGGTGCAAAGCTTGTTTGATGGGTTTGATGACCATCAAAAGGA
CGGCATTTATGTTGAGCATAAAAATTTAAATGAACTATCCAAGCAGGCATTTGGTGATTTTGCCTTGTTG
GGTCGGGTGCTGGACGGCTATTATGTGGATGTGGTGAATCCAGAGTTTAATGAAAGATTTGCCAAAGCCA
AAACCGACAATGCCAAAGCAAAACTGACTAAAGAAAAAGACAAATTCATCAAAGGCGTACACTCCTTGGC
AAGCCTTGAGCAGGCGATAAAGCATCATACTGCTAGGCATGATGATGAGTCTGTGCAGGCGGGCAAACTT
GGACAGTATTTCAAACACGGTCTGGCAGGCGTGGATAATCCAATCCAAAAAATACACAACAACCACAGCA
CCATTAAGGGTTTTTTGGAGCGTGAACGTCCAGCAGGCGAGCGAGCATTGCCCAAAATTAAGTCAGGCAA
AAACCCTGAAATGACGCAGTTAAGACAGCTAAAAGAGCTGCTAGACAATGCCCTAAACGTGGCGCATTTT
GCCAAGTTATTAATGACCAAAACCACGCTAGACAACCAAGACGGCAATTTTTATGGTGAGTTTGGGGTGT
TGTATGATGAGCTTGCCAAGATTCCCACGCTTTATAACAAAGTGCGCGATTATCTGTCGCAAAAGCCATT
TAGCACCGAAAAATATAAATTAAACTTTGGCAATCCGACATTATTAAACGGGTGGGATTTGAATAAAGAA
AAAGATAATTTTGGGGTTATCTTACAAAAAGACGGCTGTTATTATTTGGCGTTATTAGATAAAGCTCATA
AAAAAGTATTTGATAATGCTCCAAATACAGGCAAAAATGTTTATCAAAAAATGATTTATAAATTATTGCC
CGGACCTAATAAAATGCTACCCAGAGTATTTTTTGCCAAGAGTAATTTGGATTATTATAACCCTTCTGCT
GAACTACTGGATAAATATGCACAAGGCACGCACAAAAAAGGCGATAATTTTAATCTAAAAGACTGCCATG
CGTTGATTGATTTTTTTAAGGCGGGTATTAATAAACATCCAGAATGGCAAAATTTTGGTTTTAAATTTTC
GCCAACCAGTAGCTATCGAGATTTGAGTGATTTTTATAGAGAAGTCGAACCACAAGGTTATCAAGTAAAA
TTTGTGGATATCAACGCCGATTATATTGACGAGTTGGTTGAACAAGGTCAGTTGTATTTATTCCAGATTT
ATAATAAAGATTTCTCGCCCAAGGCTCACGGTAAGCCTAATTTACATACTTTATATTTTAGGGCGTTATT
TAGTGAAGATAATCTTGCCAATCCGATTTATAAGTTAAATGGCGAGGCACAGATATTTTATCGCAAGGCG
TCTTTGGGTATGAATGAAACCACCATTCATCGTGCAGGCGAGATATTAGAAAATAAAAATCCCGATAATC
CCAAAGAACGTGTATTTACCTATGACATCATCAAAGATAGACGCTATACCCAAGATAAGTTTATGCTACA
TGTGCCTATTACCATGAATTTTGGCGTGCAGGGCATGACGATTAAAGAATTTAATAAAAAAGTGAATCAA
AGCATACGGCAATATGATGATGTCAATGTCATAGGCATAGACCGTGGCGAGCGACATTTGCTATATCTGA
CCGTGATTAATAGCAAAGGTGAAATCTTAGAACAGCGTAGTCTCAATGACATCACTACCGCATCAGCAAA
TGGCACACAAATGACCACGCCTTATCATAAGATACTGGACAAAAGAGAAATAGAACGCCTAAATGCTCGT
GTCGGTTGGGGTGAGATTGAGACCATAAAAGAGCTAAAATCGGGCTATCTAAGCCATGTGGTACATCAAG
TCAGCCAGCTTATGCTTAAATATAATGCCATTGTGGTATTAGAGGATTTAAATTTTGGGTTTAAGCGTGG
TCGCTTTAAGGTGGAAAAACAAATTTACCAAAACTTTGAAAACGCCTTAATCAAAAAGCTAAACCATTTG
GAATTAAAAGATAAGGCAGATGATGAGATTGGCTCATACAAAAATGCCCTGCAATTGACCAATAATTTTA
CTGATCTAAAAAACATTGGCAAACAAACAGGCTTTTTATTCTATGTGCCTGCATGGAATACCAGTAAAAT
AGACCCTGAAACGGGCTTTGTGGATTTGTTAAAACCACGTTATGAAAATATCGCTCAGTCGCAAGCGTTT
TTTGGTAAATTTGATAAGATTTGTTATAACGCAGATAAGGATTATTTTGAATTTCATATTGATTATGCCA
AATTTACTGACAAAGCCAAAAACTCTCGCCAAACATGGACGATTTGCTCGCATGGCGATAAACGTTATGT
GTATGACAAAACCGCCAATCAAAATAAAGGAGCGACCAAGGGTATTAATGTTAATGATGAATTAAAATCG
CTATTTGCTCGCTATCACATCAATGAAAAACAGCCAAATTTGGTCATGGATATTTGCCAAAATAACGACA
AAGAATTTCATAAATCGCTGATGTATCTATTAAAGACATTGCTTGCATTACGATATAGTAACGCCAGTAG
CGATGAAGATTTTATTTTATCGCCTGTGGCAAATGATGAGGGTGTGTTTTTTAATTCGGCATTGGCGGAT
GATACACAGCCACAAAATGCGGATGCCAATGGGGCATATCATATCGCATTAAAGGGCTTATGGCTATTAA
ATGAGCTAAAAAACAGTGATGATTTGAATAAAGTCAAACTTGCCATTGATAATCAAACATGGCTAAACTT
CGCTCAAAACCGCTAACTCGACTGCAATAGTCCAGGCATCAAATAAAACGAAAGGCTCAGTCGAAAGACT
GGGCCTTTCGTTTTATCTGTTGTTTGTCGGTGAACGCTCTCTACTAGAGTCACACTGGCTCACCTTCGGG
TGGGCCTTTCTGCGTTTATACCTAGGGATATATTCCGCTTCCTCGCTCACTGACTCGCTACGCTCGGTCG
TTCGACTGCGGCGAGCGGAAATGGCTTACGAACGGGGCGGAGATTTCCTGGAAGATGCCAGGAAGATACT
TAACAGGGAAGTGAGAGGGCCGCGGCAAAGCCGTTTTTCCATAGGCTCCGCCCCCCTGACAAGCATCACG
AAATCTGACGCTCAAATCAGTGGTGGCGAAACCCGACAGGACTATAAAGATACCAGGCGTTTCCCCCTGG
CGGCTCCCTCGTGCGCTCTCCTGTTCCTGCCTTTCGGTTTACCGGTGTCATTCCGCTGTTATGGCCGCGT
TTGTCTCATTCCACGCCTGACACTCAGTTCCGGGTAGGCAGTTCGCTCCAAGCTGGACTGTATGCACGAA
CCCCCCGTTCAGTCCGACCGCTGCGCCTTATCCGGTAACTATCGTCTTGAGTCCAACCCGGAAAGACATG
CAAAAGCACCACTGGCAGCAGCCACTGGTAATTGATTTAGAGGAGTTAGTCTTGAAGTCATGCGCCGGTT
AAGGCTAAACTGAAAGGACAAGTTTTGGTGACTGCGCTCCTCCAAGCCAGTTACCTCGGTTCAAAGAGTT
GGTAGCTCAGAGAACCTTCGAAAAACCGCCCTGCAAGGCGGTTTTTTCGTTTTCAGAGCAAGAGATTACG
CGCAGACCAAAACGATCTCAAGAAGATCATCTTATTAATCAGATAAAATATTTCTAGATTTCAGTGCAAT
TTATCTCTTCAAATGTAGCACCTGAAGTCAGCCCCATACGATATAAGTTGTTACTAGTGCTTGGATTCTC
ACCAATAAAAAACGCCCGGCGGCAACCGAGCGTTCTGAACAAATCCAGATGGAGTTCTGAGGTCATTACT
GGATCTATCAACAGGAGTCCAAGCGAGCTCGATATCAAATTACGCCCCGCCCTGCCACTCATCGCAGTAC
TGTTGTAATTCATTAAGCATTCTGCCGACATGGAAGCCATCACAAACGGCATGATGAACCTGAATCGCCA
GCGGCATCAGCACCTTGTCGCCTTGCGTATAATATTTGCCCATGGTGAAAACGGGGGCGAAGAAGTTGTC
CATATTGGCCACGTTTAAATCAAAACTGGTGAAACTCACCCAGGGATTGGCTGAGACGAAAAACATATTC
TCAATAAACCCTTTAGGGAAATAGGCCAGGTTTTCACCGTAACACGCCACATCTTGCGAATATATGTGTA
GAAACTGCCGGAAATCGTCGTGGTATTCACTCCAGAGCGATGAAAACGTTTCAGTTTGCTCATGGAAAAC
GGTGTAACAAGGGTGAACACTATCCCATATCACCAGCTCACCGTCTTTCATTGCCATACGAAATTCCGGA
TGAGCATTCATCAGGCGGGCAAGAATGTGAATAAAGGCCGGATAAAACTTGTGCTTATTTTTCTTTACGG
TCTTTAAAAAGGCCGTAATATCCAGCTGAACGGTCTGGTTATAGGTACATTGAGCAACTGACTGAAATGC
CTCAAAATGTTCTTTACGATGCCATTGGGATATATCAACGGTGGTATATCCAGTGATTTTTTTCTCCATT
TTAGCTTCCTTAGCTCCTGAAAATCTCGATAACTCAAAAAATACGCCCGGTAGTGATCTTATTTCATTAT
GGTGAAAGTTGGAACCTCTTACGTGCCGATCAACGTCTCATTTTCGCCAGATATCGACGTCTTAAGACCC
ACTTTCACATTTAAGTTGTTTTTCTAATCCGCATATGATCAATTCAAGGCCGAATAAGAAGGCTGGCTCT
GCACCTTGGTGATCAAATAATTCGATAGCTTGTCGTAATAATGGCGGCATACTATCAGTAGTAGGTGTTT
CCCTTTCTTCTTTAGCGACTTGATGCTCTTGATCTTCCAATACGCAACCTAAAGTAAAATGCCCCACAGC
GCTGAGTGCATATAATGCATTCTCTAGTGAAAAACCTTGTTGGCATAAAAAGGCTAATTGATTTTCGAGA
GTTTCATACTGTTTTTCTGTAGGCCGTGTACCTAAATGTACTTTTGCTCCATCGCGATGACTTAGTAAAG
CACATCTAAAACTTTTAGCGTTATTACGTAAAAAATCTTGCCAGCTTTCCCCTTCTAAAGGGCAAAAGTG
AGTATGGTGCCTATCTAACATCTCAATGGCTAAGGCGTCGAGCAAAGCCCGCTTATTTTTTACATGCCAA
TACAATGTAGGCTGCTCTACACCTAGCTTCTGGGCGAGTTTACGGGTTGTTAAACCTTCGATTCCGACCT
CATTAAGCAGCTCTAATGCGCTGTTAATCACTTTACTTTTATCTAATCTAGACATCATTAATTCCTAATT
TTTGTTGACACTCTATCGTTGATAGAGTTATTTTACCACTCCCTATCAGTGATAGAGAAAAGAATTCAAA
AGATCTAAAGAGGAGAAAGGATCTATGTTGTTTCAAGACTTTACCCATTTATATCCCTTATCAAAAACCG
TGCGTTTTGAATTAAAGCCCATTGGCAGGACATTAGAGCATATCCATGCCAAAAACTTTTTGAGCCAAGA
TGAGACCATGGCGGACATGTACCAAAAGGTGAAGGTGATACTCGACGATTATCATCGTGATTTTATCGCT
GATATGATGGGCGAAGTTAAGCTAACTAAGCTGGCAGAATTTTATGATGTGTATTTAAAATTTAGAAAAA
ATCCCAAAGACGATGAATTGCAAAAACAGCTAAAGGACTTGCAAGCAGTTTTAAGAAAAGAGAGTGTGAA
GCCCATCGGTAATGGCGGAAAATACAAGGCGGGTCATGACCGCTTGTTTGGGGCAAAGCTCTTTAAGGAC
GGCAAAGAGCTTGGTGATTTGGCAAAATTTGTCATCGCCCAAGAGGGTAAGTCATCGCCAAAGCTTGCTC
ACCTTGCCCATTTTGAGAAGTTTAGCACTTACTTTACTGGTTTTCATGATAACC
